Addgene plasmid #191687: PL452-FGF8-LA-p2a-tdTomato-hGHpA-PGK-neoR-FGF8-RA
Purpose: For knocking p2a-tdTomato into FGF8 locus
Depositing lab: Yuejun Chen. Depositing organization: Center for Excellence in Brain Science and Intelligence Technology, Chinese Academy of Sciences. Publication: Human midbrain dopaminergic neuronal differentiation markers predict cell therapy outcomes in a Parkinson's disease model. Xu P, He H, Gao Q, Zhou Y, Wu Z, Zhang X, Sun L, Hu G, Guan Q, You Z, Zhang X, Zheng W, Xiong M, Chen Y. J Clin Invest. 2022 Jul 15;132(14). pii: 156768. doi: 10.1172/JCI156768. PubMed 35700056.
Backbone
  Vector backbone: PL652 (Plasmid #159456)
  Backbone manufacturer: Yuejun Chen
  Vector type: Mammalian Expression
  Selectable markers: Neomycin (select with G418)
Growth in bacteria
  Bacterial resistance: Ampicillin, 100 μg/mL
  Growth temperature: 37°C
  Growth strain: DH5alpha
  Copy number: High Copy
Gene/Insert
  Gene/Insert name: FGF8 homology arms and p2a-tdTomato
  Species: H. sapiens (human)
  Mutation: WT
  Cloning method: Restriction Enzyme; 5′ cloning site Unknown (unknown if destroyed)
Terms and licenses: Academic/Nonprofit Terms; Industry Terms: Not Available to Industry
How to cite: PL452-FGF8-LA-p2a-tdTomato-hGHpA-PGK-neoR-FGF8-RA was a gift from Yuejun Chen (Addgene plasmid # 191687 ; http://n2t.net/addgene:191687 ; RRID:Addgene_191687)
