[The description below was written by a language model from this plasmid's Addgene catalogue record and pLannotate feature annotations shown in this document.]
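Description:
PL452-FGF8-LA-p2a-tdTomato-hGHpA-PGK-neoR-FGF8-RA is an 8.7 kb donor (targeting) plasmid for homology-directed knock-in of a P2A-tdTomato reporter into the human FGF8 locus. It sits on a pBluescript-type cloning backbone, with a high-copy ColE1/pUC origin, an f1 origin, ampicillin resistance for propagation in E. coli, and remnants of the lac promoter/lacZα region with flanking T3 and T7 promoters. The catalogue lists the backbone as PL652 although the plasmid name says PL452; the record does not explain the difference.

The payload lies between the T3 and T7 sites. The left homology arm includes a fragment of the human FGF8 coding sequence, and it is followed, per the construct name, by a P2A self-cleaving peptide (not separately annotated) and the tdTomato open reading frame. This layout implies an in-frame fusion to the end of FGF8, so the endogenous promoter would drive a single transcript yielding separate FGF8 and red fluorescent proteins. Downstream are an hGH polyadenylation signal and a selection cassette in which the mouse PGK promoter and the bacterial EM7 promoter both drive NeoR/KanR, terminated by a bGH poly(A). This allows G418 selection of targeted mammalian cells. Two loxP sites in the same orientation flank the segment running from the hGH poly(A) through the neo cassette, so Cre should excise all of it, including the hGH signal. The unannotated stretch of about 1 kb after the second loxP corresponds to the right homology arm.

The associated publication concerns differentiation markers of human midbrain dopaminergic neurons, which suggests use in making FGF8 reporter lines. The record does not state the nuclease or guide RNA used alongside the donor.
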