Features (pLannotate 1.2.2; 22 found; start..end, strand, type, name):
     16..444     -  rep_origin     f1 ori (sequence partly withheld): f1 bacteriophage origin of replication; arrow indicates direction of (+) strand synthesis
    471..575     +  promoter       AmpR promoter: bla
    576..1436    +  CDS            AmpR: β-lactamase; bla; confers resistance to ampicillin, carbenicillin, and related antibiotics
   1607..2195    +  rep_origin     ori: high-copy-number ColE1/pMB1/pBR322/pUC origin of replication
   2378..2470    +  CDS            lacI (fragment): lac repressor; lacI; The lac repressor binds to the lac operator to inhibit transcription in E. coli. This inhibition can be relieved by adding lactose or isopropyl-β-D-thiogalactopyranoside (IPTG).
   2483..2504    +  protein_bind   CAP binding site: CAP binding activates transcription in the presence of cAMP. E. coli catabolite activator protein
   2519..2549    +  promoter       lac promoter: promoter for the E. coli lac operon
   2557..2573    +  protein_bind   lac operator: The lac repressor binds to the lac operator to inhibit transcription in E. coli. This inhibition can be relieved by adding lactose or isopropyl-β-D-thiogalactopyranoside (IPTG). lac repressor encoded by lacI
   2618..2636    +  promoter       T3 promoter: promoter for bacteriophage T3 RNA polymerase
   3343..3633    +  CDS            FGF8 (fragment): FGF8_HUMAN - Also known as AIGF. Experimental evidence at protein level: Swiss-Prot protein existence level 1. Plays an important role in the regulation of embryonic development, cell proliferation, cell differentiation and cell migration. Required for normal brain, eye, ear and limb development during embryogenesis. Required for normal development of the gonadotropin-releasing hormone (GnRH) neuronal system (PubMed:16384934, PubMed:16597617, PubMed:8663044). Plays a role in neurite outgrowth in hippocampal cells (PubMed:21576111). From Homo sapiens (Human).
   3700..5127    +  CDS            tdTomato: tdTomato is a basic (constitutively fluorescent) orange fluorescent protein published in 2004, derived from Discosoma sp.. It is reported to be a somewhat slowly-maturing tandem dimer with low acid sensitivity.
   5164..5197    -  protein_bind   loxP: Cre-mediated recombination occurs in the 8-bp core sequence (GCATACAT). Cre recombinase
   5219..5695    +  polyA_signal   hGH poly(A) signal: human growth hormone polyadenylation signal
   5756..6255    +  promoter       PGK promoter: mouse phosphoglycerate kinase 1 promoter
   6267..6314    +  promoter       EM7 promoter: synthetic bacterial promoter&nbsp
   6333..7136    +  CDS            NeoR/KanR: aminoglycoside phosphotransferase from Tn5; aph(3')-II (or nptII); confers resistance to neomycin, kanamycin, and G418 (Geneticin®)
   7174..7398    +  polyA_signal   bGH poly(A) signal: bovine growth hormone polyadenylation signal
   7402..7423    +  promoter       SV40 promoter (fragment): SV40 enhancer and early promoter
   7455..7488    -  protein_bind   loxP: Cre-mediated recombination occurs in the 8-bp core sequence (GCATACAT). Cre recombinase
   8514..8537    -  misc_feature   MCS (fragment): pBluescript multiple cloning site
   8546..8564    -  promoter       T7 promoter: promoter for bacteriophage T7 RNA polymerase
   8567..8724    +  CDS            lacZα (fragment): LacZα fragment of β-galactosidase; lacZ fragment
>Addgene plasmid #191687 | PL452-FGF8-LA-p2a-tdTomato-hGHpA-PGK-neoR-FGF8-RA | addgene full sequence | sequence record 376970 | Addgene NGS Result
TTAATATTTTGTTAAAATTCGCGTTAAATTTTTGTTAAATCAGCTCATTTTTTAACCAATAGGCCGAAAT
CGGCAAAATCCCTTATAAATCAAAAGAATAGACCGAGATAGGGT
[37 nt withheld, positions 115-151]
AAAGAACGTGGACTCCAACGTCAAAGG
[49 nt withheld, positions 179-227]
T
[91 nt withheld, positions 229-319]
G
[124 nt withheld, positions 321-444]
CAGGTGGCACTTTTCGGGGAAATGTGCGCGGAACCCCTATTTGTTTATTTTTCTAAATACATTCAAATAT
GTATCCGCTCATGAGACAATAACCCTGATAAATGCTTCAATAATATTGAAAAAGGAAGAGTATGAGTATT
CAACATTTCCGTGTCGCCCTTATTCCCTTTTTTGCGGCATTTTGCCTTCCTGTTTTTGCTCACCCAGAAA
CGCTGGTGAAAGTAAAAGATGCTGAAGATCAGTTGGGTGCACGAGTGGGTTACATCGAACTGGATCTCAA
CAGCGGTAAGATCCTTGAGAGTTTTCGCCCCGAAGAACGTTTTCCAATGATGAGCACTTTTAAAGTTCTG
CTATGTGGCGCGGTATTATCCCGTATTGACGCCGGGCAAGAGCAACTCGGTCGCCGCATACACTATTCTC
AGAATGACTTGGTTGAGTACTCACCAGTCACAGAAAAGCATCTTACGGATGGCATGACAGTAAGAGAATT
ATGCAGTGCTGCCATAACCATGAGTGATAACACTGCGGCCAACTTACTTCTGACAACGATCGGAGGACCG
AAGGAGCTAACCGCTTTTTTGCACAACATGGGGGATCATGTAACTCGCCTTGATCGTTGGGAACCGGAGC
TGAATGAAGCCATACCAAACGACGAGCGTGACACCACGATGCCTGTAGCAATGGCAACAACGTTGCGCAA
ACTATTAACTGGCGAACTACTTACTCTAGCTTCCCGGCAACAATTAATAGACTGGATGGAGGCGGATAAA
GTTGCAGGACCACTTCTGCGCTCGGCCCTTCCGGCTGGCTGGTTTATTGCTGATAAATCTGGAGCCGGTG
AGCGTGGGTCTCGCGGTATCATTGCAGCACTGGGGCCAGATGGTAAGCCCTCCCGTATCGTAGTTATCTA
CACGACGGGGAGTCAGGCAACTATGGATGAACGAAATAGACAGATCGCTGAGATAGGTGCCTCACTGATT
AAGCATTGGTAACTGTCAGACCAAGTTTACTCATATATACTTTAGATTGATTTAAAACTTCATTTTTAAT
TTAAAAGGATCTAGGTGAAGATCCTTTTTGATAATCTCATGACCAAAATCCCTTAACGTGAGTTTTCGTT
CCACTGAGCGTCAGACCCCGTAGAAAAGATCAAAGGATCTTCTTGAGATCCTTTTTTTCTGCGCGTAATC
TGCTGCTTGCAAACAAAAAAACCACCGCTACCAGCGGTGGTTTGTTTGCCGGATCAAGAGCTACCAACTC
TTTTTCCGAAGGTAACTGGCTTCAGCAGAGCGCAGATACCAAATACTGTTCTTCTAGTGTAGCCGTAGTT
AGGCCACCACTTCAAGAACTCTGTAGCACCGCCTACATACCTCGCTCTGCTAATCCTGTTACCAGTGGCT
GCTGCCAGTGGCGATAAGTCGTGTCTTACCGGGTTGGACTCAAGACGATAGTTACCGGATAAGGCGCAGC
GGTCGGGCTGAACGGGGGGTTCGTGCACACAGCCCAGCTTGGAGCGAACGACCTACACCGAACTGAGATA
CCTACAGCGTGAGCTATGAGAAAGCGCCACGCTTCCCGAAGGGAGAAAGGCGGACAGGTATCCGGTAAGC
GGCAGGGTCGGAACAGGAGAGCGCACGAGGGAGCTTCCAGGGGGAAACGCCTGGTATCTTTATAGTCCTG
TCGGGTTTCGCCACCTCTGACTTGAGCGTCGATTTTTGTGATGCTCGTCAGGGGGGCGGAGCCTATGGAA
AAACGCCAGCAACGCGGCCTTTTTACGGTTCCTGGCCTTTTGCTGGCCTTTTGCTCACATGTTCTTTCCT
GCGTTATCCCCTGATTCTGTGGATAACCGTATTACCGCCTTTGAGTGAGCTGATACCGCTCGCCGCAGCC
GAACGACCGAGCGCAGCGAGTCAGTGAGCGAGGAAGCGGAAGAGCGCCCAATACGCAAACCGCCTCTCCC
CGCGCGTTGGCCGATTCATTAATGCAGCTGGCACGACAGGTTTCCCGACTGGAAAGCGGGCAGTGAGCGC
AACGCAATTAATGTGAGTTAGCTCACTCATTAGGCACCCCAGGCTTTACACTTTATGCTTCCGGCTCGTA
TGTTGTGTGGAATTGTGAGCGGATAACAATTTCACACAGGAAACAGCTATGACCATGATTACGCCAAGCT
CGAAATTAACCCTCACTAAAGGGAACAAAAGCTGGTACCAGTGAGGGAGAAGGAAGCTGTTTGAGAGATG
AAAACTATAAAAGGCGAAGGAGGAAGAATGAAGGCTAGGGAAGGGGCTGGGGGGTGGTGGTTGGTAAATT
CCATATATCTTTTTAACAAATCGCCAAATTGCTTTGCTATTATGTCCAATTACATGGTACCAGCATTTGG
AATGTTCAGTAAGCCGCAGGCCCAGCCCCTCGGCCGAGCTCTGAAATGGCTCCATTAGTCACGGCTCCTC
TCCAGCCTCGAGCTCCCCACTTCCTGGGCTTCTGGGGCTGGGGTCTTAGCATCTTCTCCCAGGCCTCCCC
TCCCCCATAGGGTGGCTGCCCTGGGGCCAGGGAACCGAAGTCCTGGGGGGGTGAGAGGGGCAGGTGGGGA
GACGGGTGGCCAGACTGGTGGGCAGGAGGCCAGAGCAGGCCAGGCTCTGGGCCCCTCTCTCTGTCTTTCT
GCGTTGGGGCCCAGCCCCTCCGTAGACAACCATGTGTCACTGCTGCCTGGGAGGACAGGAAGTTGCCGGG
TGGGCTGCGAGTTGTGAGGGATTAGAGAGCGGGTGCCCAGGCAGGGGGTGGGGCTGCGGCTCCTGCCCAC
CTCGCCATCTGCTGGGGTGCCCACCTGCTGTCTGGGGCCGCTCGCCCTCTGCCTCTGCTGGGGGGGCTCT
GTAACGTGGTGTCTGGCTCCCCTACCTGCAGAGCAACGGCAAAGGCAAGGACTGCGTCTTCACGGAGATT
GTGCTGGAGAACAACTACACAGCGCTGCAGAATGCCAAGTACGAGGGCTGGTACATGGCCTTCACCCGCA
AGGGCCGGCCCCGCAAGGGCTCCAAGACGCGGCAGCACCAGCGTGAGGTCCACTTCATGAAGCGGCTGCC
CCGGGGCCACCACACCACCGAGCAGAGCCTGCGCTTCGAGTTCCTCAACTACCCGCCCTTCACGCGCAGC
CTGCGCGGCAGCCAGAGGACTTGGGCCCCCGAGCCCCGAGGATCCGGCGCAACAAACTTCTCTCTGCTGA
AACAAGCCGGAGATGTCGAAGAGAATCCTGGACCGATGGTGAGCAAGGGCGAGGAGGTCATCAAAGAGTT
CATGCGCTTCAAGGTGCGCATGGAGGGCTCCATGAACGGCCACGAGTTCGAGATCGAGGGCGAGGGCGAG
GGCCGCCCCTACGAGGGCACCCAGACCGCCAAGCTGAAGGTGACCAAGGGCGGCCCCCTGCCCTTCGCCT
GGGACATCCTGTCCCCCCAGTTCATGTACGGCTCCAAGGCGTACGTGAAGCACCCCGCCGACATCCCCGA
TTACAAGAAGCTGTCCTTCCCCGAGGGCTTCAAGTGGGAGCGCGTGATGAACTTCGAGGACGGCGGTCTG
GTGACCGTGACCCAGGACTCCTCCCTGCAGGACGGCACGCTGATCTACAAGGTGAAGATGCGCGGCACCA
ACTTCCCCCCCGACGGCCCCGTAATGCAGAAGAAGACCATGGGCTGGGAGGCCTCCACCGAGCGCCTGTA
CCCCCGCGACGGCGTGCTGAAGGGCGAGATCCACCAGGCCCTGAAGCTGAAGGACGGCGGCCACTACCTG
GTGGAGTTCAAGACCATCTACATGGCCAAGAAGCCCGTGCAACTGCCCGGCTACTACTACGTGGACACCA
AGCTGGACATCACCTCCCACAACGAGGACTACACCATCGTGGAACAGTACGAGCGCTCCGAGGGCCGCCA
CCACCTGTTCCTGGGGCATGGCACCGGCAGCACCGGCAGCGGCAGCTCCGGCACCGCCTCCTCCGAGGAC
AACAACATGGCCGTCATCAAAGAGTTCATGCGCTTCAAGGTGCGCATGGAGGGCTCCATGAACGGCCACG
AGTTCGAGATCGAGGGCGAGGGCGAGGGCCGCCCCTACGAGGGCACCCAGACCGCCAAGCTGAAGGTGAC
CAAGGGCGGCCCCCTGCCCTTCGCCTGGGACATCCTGTCCCCCCAGTTCATGTACGGCTCCAAGGCGTAC
GTGAAGCACCCCGCCGACATCCCCGATTACAAGAAGCTGTCCTTCCCCGAGGGCTTCAAGTGGGAGCGCG
TGATGAACTTCGAGGACGGCGGTCTGGTGACCGTGACCCAGGACTCCTCCCTGCAGGACGGCACGCTGAT
CTACAAGGTGAAGATGCGCGGCACCAACTTCCCCCCCGACGGCCCCGTAATGCAGAAGAAGACCATGGGC
TGGGAGGCCTCCACCGAGCGCCTGTACCCCCGCGACGGCGTGCTGAAGGGCGAGATCCACCAGGCCCTGA
AGCTGAAGGACGGCGGCCACTACCTGGTGGAGTTCAAGACCATCTACATGGCCAAGAAGCCCGTGCAACT
GCCCGGCTACTACTACGTGGACACCAAGCTGGACATCACCTCCCACAACGAGGACTACACCATCGTGGAA
CAGTACGAGCGCTCCGAGGGCCGCCACCACCTGTTCCTGTACGGCATGGACGAGCTGTACAAGTAATGAG
AATTCCGATCATATTCAATAACCCTTAATATAACTTCGTATAATGTATGCTATACGAAGTTATAGCGCTG
CTCGAGAGATCTACGGGTGGCATCCCTGTGACCCCTCCCCAGTGCCTCTCCTGGCCCTGGAAGTTGCCAC
TCCAGTGCCCACCAGCCTTGTCCTAATAAAATTAAGTTGCATCATTTTGTCTGACTAGGTGTCCTTCTAT
AATATTATGGGGTGGAGGGGGGTGGTATGGAGCAAGGGGCAAGTTGGGAAGACAACCTGTAGGGCCTGCG
GGGTCTATTGGGAACCAAGCTGGAGTGCAGTGGCACAATCTTGGCTCACTGCAATCTCCGCCTCCTGGGT
TCAAGCGATTCTCCTGCCTCAGCCTCCCGAGTTGTTGGGATTCCAGGCATGCATGACCAGGCTCAGCTAA
TTTTTGTTTTTTTGGTAGAGACGGGGTTTCACCATATTGGCCAGGCTGGTCTCCAACTCCTAATCTCAGG
TGATCTACCCACCTTGGCCTCCCAAATTGCTGGGATTACAGGCGTGAACCACTGCTCCCTTCCCTGTCCT
TTAGGTCTGAAGAGGAGTTTACGTCCAGCCACGCGTAGGATCTCGACCTCGAAATTCTACCGGGTAGGGG
AGGCGCTTTTCCCAAGGCAGTCTGGAGCATGCGCTTTAGCAGCCCCGCTGGGCACTTGGCGCTACACAAG
TGGCCTCTGGCCTCGCACACATTCCACATCCACCGGTAGGCGCCAACCGACTCCGTTCTTTGGTGGCCCC
TTCGCGCCACCTTCTACTCCTCCCCTAGTCAGGAAGTTCCCCCCCGCCCCGCAGCTCGCGTCGTGCAGGA
CGTGACAAATGGAAGTAGCACGTCTCACTAGTCTCGTGCAGATGGACAGCACCGCTGAGCAATGGAAGCG
GGTAGGCCTTTGGGGCAGCGGCCAATAGCAGCTTTGCTCCTTCGCTTTCTGGGCTCAGAGGCTGGGAAGG
GGTGGGTCCGGGGGCGGGCTCAGGGGCGGGCTCAGGGGCGGGGCGGGCGCCCGAAGGTCCTCCGGAGGCC
CGGCATTCTGCACGCTTCAAAAGCGCACGTCTGCCGCGCTGTTCTCCTCTTCCTCATCTCCGGGCCTTTC
GACCTGCAGCCTGTTGACAATTAATCATCGGCATAGTATATCGGCATAGTATAATACGACAAGGTGAGGA
ACTAAACCATGGGATCGGCCATTGAACAAGATGGATTGCACGCAGGTTCTCCGGCCGCTTGGGTGGAGAG
GCTATTCGGCTATGACTGGGCACAACAGACAATCGGCTGCTCTGATGCCGCCGTGTTCCGGCTGTCAGCG
CAGGGGCGCCCGGTTCTTTTTGTCAAGACCGACCTGTCCGGTGCCCTGAATGAACTGCAGGACGAGGCAG
CGCGGCTATCGTGGCTGGCCACGACGGGCGTTCCTTGCGCAGCTGTGCTCGACGTTGTCACTGAAGCGGG
AAGGGACTGGCTGCTATTGGGCGAAGTGCCGGGGCAGGATCTCCTGTCATCTCACCTTGCTCCTGCCGAG
AAAGTATCCATCATGGCTGATGCAATGCGGCGGCTGCATACGCTTGATCCGGCTACCTGCCCATTCGACC
ACCAAGCGAAACATCGCATCGAGCGAGCACGTACTCGGATGGAAGCCGGTCTTGTCGATCAGGATGATCT
GGACGAAGAGCATCAGGGGCTCGCGCCAGCCGAACTGTTCGCCAGGCTCAAGGCGCGCATGCCCGACGGC
GATGATCTCGTCGTGACCCATGGCGATGCCTGCTTGCCGAATATCATGGTGGAAAATGGCCGCTTTTCTG
GATTCATCGACTGTGGCCGGCTGGGTGTGGCGGACCGCTATCAGGACATAGCGTTGGCTACCCGTGATAT
TGCTGAAGAGCTTGGCGGCGAATGGGCTGACCGCTTCCTCGTGCTTTACGGTATCGCCGCTCCCGATTCG
CAGCGCATCGCCTTCTATCGCCTTCTTGACGAGTTCTTCTGAGGGGATCAATTCTCTAGAGCTCGCTGAT
CAGCCTCGACTGTGCCTTCTAGTTGCCAGCCATCTGTTGTTTGCCCCTCCCCCGTGCCTTCCTTGACCCT
GGAAGGTGCCACTCCCACTGTCCTTTCCTAATAAAATGAGGAAATTGCATCGCATTGTCTGAGTAGGTGT
CATTCTATTCTGGGGGGTGGGGTGGGGCAGGACAGCAAGGGGGAGGATTGGGAAGACAATAGCAGGCATG
CTGGGGATGCGGTGGGCTCTATGGCTTCTGAGGCGGAAAGAACCAGCTGGGGCTCGACTAGAGCTTGCGG
AACCCTTAATATAACTTCGTATAATGTATGCTATACGAAGTTATTAGGTCCCTCGAGGGGATCCTGAGTC
TTAGGTGCTGCCTTTACCGAAACACAATGCCAGACCGCAGAGAGGCTCATCGGTGAGGGCACCCAAAACT
CAAGCAAGATGAGCTGTGCGCTGCTCTGCAGGCTGGGGAGGTGCTGGGGGAGCCCTGGGTTCCGGTTGTT
GATATTGTTTGCTGTTGGGTTTTTGCTGTTTTTTTTTTTTTTTTTTTTTTAAAACAAAAGAGAGGCTCTA
TTTTTGTATTCCACTTGGCTGTGGTGTCTGTCTTCTTAACTCTCAGAAAGCTCCATTAGTGGCCTAGACT
GGGATTCCGGCTGGGGGTTTGCGGGGGTGGGGGGCTTTCTCTAGCCTGTGCTGCTGAGGCCCCAGTACCT
CCAGGGCCAGTTGGCTGGGCAGCCAGGGACTCCACTGCACCCCCAGGTGGGGCAGGGAGGAAAGGACTGT
GACATAGGGCAGTCCTCTTAGAAGTGGGTATCAGACTGGTGGCTATTAAATGATTGAAATATTTATTTAA
CTTGCATATTAAAAATGTGTGCTGGAGAGTGAGTCCTGCCGGGGTCAGCCCCTCCCTCCAACCTTGCCCC
AGCTGGTGGGCGGCTGGGAGACGCAGATGACCAGGTGCCAGCTCTGACCACAGCCTCCCTCCAGCCTAAA
GACACCTGCCTGTCAACCATCCCCATCACTGTCACTTGAGGGGTTTTCCTGCAAGGACAGAAGCAGGGAA
AGGGGCAAGAAGAGGCTCTTAGCTAGTCCTTGGAGCTCTCAGATGTGTACCTCCTAGCACTTTACAGAGG
TCATTGCTAACACTTCCCAGGCCACCTCAGGGCCAGAAATAATGGATGTGCTAGGGCTAGAGCTGTAATC
ATGGATTTAATCCTCTTAAAAAGTGCTTCTCTGAGTGCCTAGGTCCATGTGGGAGACAGGTTGGAGATTC
CAGAACTTGCTCTTTCTGAGACTCAGGCTCCAGAAAATGAAAGAAAAGAGCAGCTGCCAGGGTCCAAGGT
GGGGGCATATTGGAGGGGGGCGGCCGCCACCGCGGTGGAGCTCCAATTCGCCCTATAGTGAGTCGTATTA
CAATTCACTGGCCGTCGTTTTACAACGTCGTGACTGGGAAAACCCTGGCGTTACCCAACTTAATCGCCTT
GCAGCACATCCCCCTTTCGCCAGCTGGCGTAATAGCGAAGAGGCCCGCACCGATCGCCCTTCCCAACAGT
TGCGCAGCCTGAATGGCGAATGGAAATTGTAAGCG
