>Addgene plasmid #191687 | PL452-FGF8-LA-p2a-tdTomato-hGHpA-PGK-neoR-FGF8-RA | depositor partial sequence | sequence record 371562 | FGF8-right arm
TAGGTGCTGCCTTTACCGAAACACAATGCCAGACCGCAGAGAGGCTCATCGGTGAGGGCACCCAAAACTC
AAGCAAGATGAGCTGTGCGCTGCTCTGCAGGCTGGGGAGGTGCTGGGGGAGCCCTGGGTTCCGGTTGTTG
ATATTGTTTGCTGTTGGGTTTTTGCTGTTTTTTTTTTTTTTTTTTTTTTTAAAACAAAAGAGAGGCTCTA
TTTTTGTATTCCACTTGGCTGTGGTGTCTGTCTTCTTAACTCTCAGAAAGCTCCATTAGTGGCCTAGACT
GGGATTCCGGCTGGGGGTTTGCGGGGGTGGGGGGCTTTCTCTAGCCTGTGCTGCTGAGGCCCCAGTACCT
CCAGGGCCAGTTGGCTGGGCAGCCAGGGACTCCACTGCACCCCCAGGTGGGGCAGGGAGGAAAGGACTGT
GACATAGGGCAGTCCTCTTAGAAGTGGGTATCAGACTGGTGGCTATTAAATGATTGAAATATTTATTTAA
CTTGCATATTAAAAATGTGTGCTGGAGAGTGAGTCCTGCCGGGGTCAGCCCCTCCCTCCAACCTTGCCCC
AGCTGGTGGGCGGCTGGGAGACGCAGATGACCAGGTGCCAGCTCTGACCACAGCCTCCCTCCAGCCTAAA
GACACCTGCCTGTCAACCATCCCCATCACTGTCACTTGAGGGGTTTTCCTGCAAGGACAGAAGCAGGGAA
AGGGGCAAGAAGAGGCTCTTAGCTAGTCCTTGGAGCTCTCAGATGTGTACCTCCTAGCACTTTACAGAGG
TCATTGCTAACACTTCCCCAGGCCACCTCAGGGCCAGAAATAATGGATGTGCTAGGGCTAGAGCTGTAAT
CATGGATTTAATCCTCTTAAAAAGTGCTTCTCTGAGTGCCTAGGTCCATGTGGGAGACAGGTTGGAGATT
CCAGAACTTGCTCTTTCTGAGACTCAGGCTCCAGAAAATGAAAGAAAAGAGCAGCTGCCAGGGTCCAAGG
TGGGGGCATATTGGAGGGGG
