>Addgene plasmid #191687 | PL452-FGF8-LA-p2a-tdTomato-hGHpA-PGK-neoR-FGF8-RA | depositor partial sequence | sequence record 371563 | tdTomato
ATGGTGAGCAAGGGCGAGGAGGTCATCAAAGAGTTCATGCGCTTCAAGGTGCGCATGGAGGGCTCCATGA
ACGGCCACGAGTTCGAGATCGAGGGCGAGGGCGAGGGCCGCCCCTACGAGGGCACCCAGACCGCCAAGCT
GAAGGTGACCAAGGGCGGCCCCCTGCCCTTCGCCTGGGACATCCTGTCCCCCCAGTTCATGTACGGCTCC
AAGGCGTACGTGAAGCACCCCGCCGACATCCCCGATTACAAGAAGCTGTCCTTCCCCGAGGGCTTCAAGT
GGGAGCGCGTGATGAACTTCGAGGACGGCGGTCTGGTGACCGTGACCCAGGACTCCTCCCTGCAGGACGG
CACGCTGATCTACAAGGTGAAGATGCGCGGCACCAACTTCCCCCCCGACGGCCCCGTAATGCAGAAGAAG
ACCATGGGCTGGGAGGCCTCCACCGAGCGCCTGTACCCCCGCGACGGCGTGCTGAAGGGCGAGATCCACC
AGGCCCTGAAGCTGAAGGACGGCGGCCACTACCTGGTGGAGTTCAAGACCATCTACATGGCCAAGAAGCC
CGTGCAACTGCCCGGCTACTACTACGTGGACACCAAGCTGGACATCACCTCCCACAACGAGGACTACACC
ATCGTGGAACAGTACGAGCGCTCCGAGGGCCGCCACCACCTGTTCCTGGGGCATGGCACCGGCAGCACCG
GCAGCGGCAGCTCCGGCACCGCCTCCTCCGAGGACAACAACATGGCCGTCATCAAAGAGTTCATGCGCTT
CAAGGTGCGCATGGAGGGCTCCATGAACGGCCACGAGTTCGAGATCGAGGGCGAGGGCGAGGGCCGCCCC
TACGAGGGCACCCAGACCGCCAAGCTGAAGGTGACCAAGGGCGGCCCCCTGCCCTTCGCCTGGGACATCC
TGTCCCCCCAGTTCATGTACGGCTCCAAGGCGTACGTGAAGCACCCCGCCGACATCCCCGATTACAAGAA
GCTGTCCTTCCCCGAGGGCTTCAAGTGGGAGCGCGTGATGAACTTCGAGGACGGCGGTCTGGTGACCGTG
ACCCAGGACTCCTCCCTGCAGGACGGCACGCTGATCTACAAGGTGAAGATGCGCGGCACCAACTTCCCCC
CCGACGGCCCCGTAATGCAGAAGAAGACCATGGGCTGGGAGGCCTCCACCGAGCGCCTGTACCCCCGCGA
CGGCGTGCTGAAGGGCGAGATCCACCAGGCCCTGAAGCTGAAGGACGGCGGCCACTACCTGGTGGAGTTC
AAGACCATCTACATGGCCAAGAAGCCCGTGCAACTGCCCGGCTACTACTACGTGGACACCAAGCTGGACA
TCACCTCCCACAACGAGGACTACACCATCGTGGAACAGTACGAGCGCTCCGAGGGCCGCCACCACCTGTT
CCTGTACGGCATGGACGAGCTGTACAAGTAA
