>Addgene plasmid #191687 | PL452-FGF8-LA-p2a-tdTomato-hGHpA-PGK-neoR-FGF8-RA | depositor partial sequence | sequence record 371564 | FGF8-left arm
AGTGAGGGAGAAGGAAGCTGTTTGAGAGATGAAAACTATAAAAGGCGAAGGAGGAAGAATGAAGGCTAGG
GAAGGGGCTGGGGGGTGGTGGTTGGTAAATTCCATATATCTTTTTAACAAATCGCCAAATTGCTTTGCTA
TTATGTCCAATTACATGGTACCAGCATTTGGAATGTTCAGTAAGCCGCAGGCCCAGCCCCTCGGCCGAGC
TCTGAAATGGCTCCATTAGTCACGGCTCCTCTCCAGCCTCGAGCTCCCCACTTCCTGGGCTTCTGGGGCT
GGGGTCTTAGCATCTTCTCCCAGGCCTCCCCTCCCCCATAGGGTGGCTGCCCTGGGGCCAGGGAACCGAA
GTCCTGGGGGGGTGAGAGGGGCAGGTGGGGAGACGGGTGGCCAGACTGGTGGGCAGGAGGCCAGAGCAGG
CCAGGCTCTGGGCCCCTCTCTCTGTCTTTCTGCGTTGGGGCCCAGCCCCTCCGTAGACAACCATGTGTCA
CTGCTGCCTGGGAGGACAGGAAGTTGCCGGGTGGGCTGCGAGTTGTGAGGGATTAGAGAGCGGGTGCCCA
GGCAGGGGGTGGGGCTGCGGCTCCTGCCCACCTCGCCATCTGCTGGGGTGCCCACCTGCTGTCTGGGGCC
GCTCGCCCTCTGCCTCTGCTGGGGGGGCTCTGTAACGTGGTGTCTGGCTCCCCTACCTGCAGAGCAACGG
CAAAGGCAAGGACTGCGTCTTCACGGAGATTGTGCTGGAGAACAACTACACAGCGCTGCAGAATGCCAAG
TACGAGGGCTGGTACATGGCCTTCACCCGCAAGGGCCGGCCCCGCAAGGGCTCCAAGACGCGGCAGCACC
AGCGTGAGGTCCACTTCATGAAGCGGCTGCCCCGGGGCCACCACACCACCGAGCAGAGCCTGCGCTTCGA
GTTCCTCAACTACCCGCCCTTCACGCGCAGCCTGCGCGGCAGCCAGAGGACTTGGGCCCCCGAGCCCCGA
